>Addgene plasmid #103834 | pEGFP-TetR-NLS-VP16 | addgene full sequence | sequence record 199610 | Addgene NGS Result
TAGTTATTACTGTGGAATGTGTGTCAGTTAGGGTGTGGAAAGTCCCCAGGCTCCCCAGCAGGCAGAAGTA
TGCAAAGCATGCATCTCAATTAGTCAGCAACCAGGTGTGGAAAGTCCCCAGGCTCCCCAGCAGGCAGAAG
TATGCAAAGCATGCATCTCAATTAGTCAGCAACCATAGTCCCGCCCCTAACTCCGCCCATCCCGCCCCTA
ACTCCGCCCAGTTCCGCCCATTCTCCGCCCCATGGCTGACTAATTTTTTTTATTTATGCAGAGGCCGAGG
CCGCCTCGGCCTCTGAGCTATTCCAGAAGTAGTGAGGAGGCTTTTTTGGAGGCCTAGGCTTTTGCAAAAA
GCTAGCGCTACCGGGGCCGCTCTAGCGCTACCGGTCGCCACCATGGTGAGCAAGGGCGAGGAGCTGTTCA
CCGGGGTGGTGCCCATCCTGGTCGAGCTGGACGGCGACGTAAACGGCCACAAGTTCAGCGTGTCCGGCGA
GGGCGAGGGCGATGCCACCTACGGCAAGCTGACCCTGAAGTTCATCTGCACCACCGGCAAGCTGCCCGTG
CCCTGGCCCACCCTCGTGACCACCCTGACCTACGGCGTGCAGTGCTTCAGCCGCTACCCCGACCACATGA
AGCAGCACGACTTCTTCAAGTCCGCCATGCCCGAAGGCTACGTCCAGGAGCGCACCATCTTCTTCAAGGA
CGACGGCAACTACAAGACCCGCGCCGAGGTGAAGTTCGAGGGCGACACCCTGGTGAACCGCATCGAGCTG
AAGGGCATCGACTTCAAGGAGGACGGCAACATCCTGGGGCACAAGCTGGAGTACAACTACAACAGCCACA
ACGTCTATATCATGGCCGACAAGCAGAAGAACGGCATCAAGGTGAACTTCAAGATCCGCCACAACATCGA
GGACGGCAGCGTGCAGCTCGCCGACCACTACCAGCAGAACACCCCCATCGGCGACGGCCCCGTGCTGCTG
CCCGACAACCACTACCTGAGCACCCAGTCCGCCCTGAGCAAAGACCCCAACGAGAAGCGCGATCACATGG
TCCTGCTGGAGTTCGTGACCGCCGCCGGGATCACTCTCGGCATGGACGAGCTGTACAAGTCCGGAATGGT
GTCTAGATTAGATAAAAGTAAAGTGATTAACAGCGCATTAGAGCTGCTTAATGAGGTCGGAATCGAAGGT
TTAACAACCCGTAAACTCGCCCAGAAGCTAGGTGTAGAGCAGCCTACATTGTATTGGCATGTAAAAAATA
AGCGGGCTTTGCTCGACGCCTTAGCCATTGAGATGTTAGATAGGCACCATACTCACTTTTGCCCTTTAGA
AGGGGAAAGCTGGCAAGATTTTTTACGTAATAACGCTAAAAGTTTTAGATGTGCTTTACTAAGTCATCGC
GATGGAGCAAAAGTACATTTAGGTACACGGCCTACAGAAAAACAGTATGAAACTCTCGAAAATCAATTAG
CCTTTTTATGCCAACAAGGTTTTTCACTAGAGAATGCATTATATGCACTCAGCGCTGTGGGGCATTTTAC
TTTAGGTTGCGTATTGGAAGATCAAGAGCATCAAGTCGCTAAAGAAGAAAGGGAAACACCTACTACTGAT
AGTATGCCGCCATTATTACGACAAGCTATCGAATTATTTGATCACCAAGGTGCAGAGCCAGCCTTCTTAT
TCGGCCTTGAATTGATCATATGCGGATTAGAAAAACAACTTAAATGTGAAAGTGGGTCTGACCGTCGACT
GGGTACCCCTCCTAAGAAGAAGAGGAAGGTTGCCCCCACCATGGATAAAAAGAAGAGAAAGGCCCCCCCG
ACCGATGTCAGCCTGGGGGACGAGCTCCACTTAGACGGCGAGGACGTGGCGATGGCGCATGCCGACGCGC
TAGACGATTTCGATCTGGACATGTTGGGGGACGGGGATTCCCCGGGTCCGGGATTTACCCCCCACGACTC
CGCCCCCTACGGCGCTCTGGATATGGCCGACTTCGAGTTTGAGCAGATGTTTACCGATGCCCCTCTAGAC
GGGGGGATCCACCGGATCTAGATAACTGATCATAATCAGCCATACCACATTTGTAGAGGTTTTACTTGCT
TTAAAAAACCTCCCACACCTCCCCCTGAACCTGAAACATAAAATGAATGCAATTGTTGTTGTTAACTTGT
TTATTGCAGCTTATAATGGTTACAAATAAAGCAATAGCATCACAAATTTCACAAATAAAGCATTTTTTTC
ACTGCATTCTAGTTGTGGTTTGTCCAAACTCATCAATGTATCTTAAGGCGTAAATTGTAAGCGTTAATAT
TTTGTTAAAATTCGCGTTAAATTTTTGTTAAATCAGCTCATTTTTTAACCAATAGGCCGAAATCGGCAAA
ATCCCTTATAAATCAAAAGAATAGACCGAGATAGGGT
[37 nt withheld, positions 2418-2454]
AAAGAACGTGGACTCCAACGTCAAAGG
[49 nt withheld, positions 2482-2530]
T
[91 nt withheld, positions 2532-2622]
G
[124 nt withheld, positions 2624-2747]
CAGGTGGCACTTTTCGGGGAAATGTGCGCGGAACCCCTATTTGTTTATTTTTCTAAATACATTCAAATAT
GTATCCGCTCATGAGACAATAACCCTGATAAATGCTTCAATAATATTGAAAAAGGAAGAGTCCTGAGGCG
GAAAGAACCAGCTGTGGAATGTGTGTCAGTTAGGGTGTGGAAAGTCCCCAGGCTCCCCAGCAGGCAGAAG
TATGCAAAGCATGCATCTCAATTAGTCAGCAACCAGGTGTGGAAAGTCCCCAGGCTCCCCAGCAGGCAGA
AGTATGCAAAGCATGCATCTCAATTAGTCAGCAACCATAGTCCCGCCCCTAACTCCGCCCATCCCGCCCC
TAACTCCGCCCAGTTCCGCCCATTCTCCGCCCCATGGCTGACTAATTTTTTTTATTTATGCAGAGGCCGA
GGCCGCCTCGGCCTCTGAGCTATTCCAGAAGTAGTGAGGAGGCTTTTTTGGAGGCCTAGGCTTTTGCAAA
GATCGATCAAGAGACAGGATGAGGATCGTTTCGCATGATTGAACAAGATGGATTGCACGCAGGTTCTCCG
GCCGCTTGGGTGGAGAGGCTATTCGGCTATGACTGGGCACAACAGACAATCGGCTGCTCTGATGCCGCCG
TGTTCCGGCTGTCAGCGCAGGGGCGCCCGGTTCTTTTTGTCAAGACCGACCTGTCCGGTGCCCTGAATGA
ACTGCAAGACGAGGCAGCGCGGCTATCGTGGCTGGCCACGACGGGCGTTCCTTGCGCAGCTGTGCTCGAC
GTTGTCACTGAAGCGGGAAGGGACTGGCTGCTATTGGGCGAAGTGCCGGGGCAGGATCTCCTGTCATCTC
ACCTTGCTCCTGCCGAGAAAGTATCCATCATGGCTGATGCAATGCGGCGGCTGCATACGCTTGATCCGGC
TACCTGCCCATTCGACCACCAAGCGAAACATCGCATCGAGCGAGCACGTACTCGGATGGAAGCCGGTCTT
GTCGATCAGGATGATCTGGACGAAGAGCATCAGGGGCTCGCGCCAGCCGAACTGTTCGCCAGGCTCAAGG
CGAGCATGCCCGACGGCGAGGATCTCGTCGTGACCCATGGCGATGCCTGCTTGCCGAATATCATGGTGGA
AAATGGCCGCTTTTCTGGATTCATCGACTGTGGCCGGCTGGGTGTGGCGGACCGCTATCAGGACATAGCG
TTGGCTACCCGTGATATTGCTGAAGAGCTTGGCGGCGAATGGGCTGACCGCTTCCTCGTGCTTTACGGTA
TCGCCGCTCCCGATTCGCAGCGCATCGCCTTCTATCGCCTTCTTGACGAGTTCTTCTGAGCGGGACTCTG
GGGTTCGAAATGACCGACCAAGCGACGCCCAACCTGCCATCACGAGATTTCGATTCCACCGCCGCCTTCT
ATGAAAGGTTGGGCTTCGGAATCGTTTTCCGGGACGCCGGCTGGATGATCCTCCAGCGCGGGGATCTCAT
GCTGGAGTTCTTCGCCCACCCTAGGGGGAGGCTAACTGAAACACGGAAGGAGACAATACCGGAAGGAACC
CGCGCTATGACGGCAATAAAAAGACAGAATAAAACGCACGGTGTTGGGTCGTTTGTTCATAAACGCGGGG
TTCGGTCCCAGGGCTGGCACTCTGTCGATACCCCACCGAGACCCCATTGGGGCCAATACGCCCGCGTTTC
TTCCTTTTCCCCACCCCACCCCCCAAGTTCGGGTGAAGGCCCAGGGCTCGCAGCCAACGTCGGGGCGGCA
GGCCCTGCCATAGCCTCAGGTTACTCATATATACTTTAGATTGATTTAAAACTTCATTTTTAATTTAAAA
GGATCTAGGTGAAGATCCTTTTTGATAATCTCATGACCAAAATCCCTTAACGTGAGTTTTCGTTCCACTG
AGCGTCAGACCCCGTAGAAAAGATCAAAGGATCTTCTTGAGATCCTTTTTTTCTGCGCGTAATCTGCTGC
TTGCAAACAAAAAAACCACCGCTACCAGCGGTGGTTTGTTTGCCGGATCAAGAGCTACCAACTCTTTTTC
CGAAGGTAACTGGCTTCAGCAGAGCGCAGATACCAAATACTGTTCTTCTAGTGTAGCCGTAGTTAGGCCA
CCACTTCAAGAACTCTGTAGCACCGCCTACATACCTCGCTCTGCTAATCCTGTTACCAGTGGCTGCTGCC
AGTGGCGATAAGTCGTGTCTTACCGGGTTGGACTCAAGACGATAGTTACCGGATAAGGCGCAGCGGTCGG
GCTGAACGGGGGGTTCGTGCACACAGCCCAGCTTGGAGCGAACGACCTACACCGAACTGAGATACCTACA
GCGTGAGCTATGAGAAAGCGCCACGCTTCCCGAAGGGAGAAAGGCGGACAGGTATCCGGTAAGCGGCAGG
GTCGGAACAGGAGAGCGCACGAGGGAGCTTCCAGGGGGAAACGCCTGGTATCTTTATAGTCCTGTCGGGT
TTCGCCACCTCTGACTTGAGCGTCGATTTTTGTGATGCTCGTCAGGGGGGCGGAGCCTATGGAAAAACGC
CAGCAACGCGGCCTTTTTACGGTTCCTGGCCTTTTGCTGGCCTTTTGCTCACATGTTCTTTCCTGCGTTA
TCCCCTGATTCTGTGGATAACCGTATTACCGCCATGCAT
Features (pLannotate 1.2.2; 14 found; start..end, strand, type, name):
     19..348     +  promoter       SV40 promoter: SV40 enhancer and early promoter
    393..1109    +  CDS            EGFP: EGFP is a basic (constitutively fluorescent) green fluorescent protein published in 1996, derived from Aequorea victoria. It is reported to be a rapidly-maturing weak dimer with moderate acid sensitivity.
   1120..1739    +  CDS            TetR (fragment): tetracycline repressor TetR; tetR from transposon Tn10; TetR binds to the tetracycline operator tetO to inhibit transcription. This inhibition can be relieved by adding tetracycline or doxycycline.
   1812..2022    +  CDS            VP16 AD (fragment): transcriptional activation domain of herpes simplex virus protein VP16 (Triezenberg et al., 1988; Cousens et al., 1989); UL48
   2057..2141    +  CDS            large T antigen (fragment): large T antigen from SV40 (simian virus 40)
   2164..2285    +  polyA_signal   SV40 poly(A) signal: SV40 polyadenylation signal
   2319..2747    -  rep_origin     f1 ori (sequence partly withheld): f1 bacteriophage origin of replication; arrow indicates direction of (+) strand synthesis
   2774..2878    +  promoter       AmpR promoter: bla
   2880..3237    +  promoter       SV40 promoter: SV40 enhancer and early promoter
   3272..4066    +  CDS            NeoR/KanR: aminoglycoside phosphotransferase from Tn5; aph(3')-II (or nptII); confers resistance to neomycin, kanamycin, and G418 (Geneticin®)
   4087..4239    +  CDS            ble (fragment): BLE_KLEPN - Experimental evidence at protein level: Swiss-Prot protein existence level 1. Binding protein with a strong affinity to the bleomycin family of antibiotics. Binds to CL990; an antimitotic-antibiotic compound. From Klebsiella pneumoniae.
   4298..4345    +  polyA_signal   HSV TK poly(A) signal: herpes simplex virus thymidine kinase polyadenylation signal (Cole and Stacy, 1985)
   4436..4452    -  polyA_signal   bGH poly(A) signal (fragment): bovine growth hormone polyadenylation signal
   4674..5262    +  rep_origin     ori: high-copy-number ColE1/pMB1/pBR322/pUC origin of replication
