[The description below was written by a language model from this plasmid's Addgene catalogue record and pLannotate feature annotations shown in this document.]
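Description:
pEGFP-TetR-NLS-VP16 is a mammalian expression plasmid built on the Clontech pEGFP-C1 backbone, in which the original CMV promoter has been replaced by what the depositor calls the SV2 promoter. The feature table annotates this element as the SV40 enhancer and early promoter, located directly upstream of the coding region. The plasmid is about 5.4 kb and replicates at high copy in E. coli from a ColE1/pUC-type origin. It also carries an f1 origin. A single NeoR/KanR (Tn5 aminoglycoside phosphotransferase) gene serves both hosts. A bacterial bla-type promoter drives it for kanamycin selection in bacteria, and a second SV40 early promoter with an HSV TK polyadenylation signal drives it for G418 selection in mammalian cells. The short ble, bGH poly(A) and large T antigen fragments in the table are partial matches, probably backbone remnants or incidental hits rather than functional units.

The payload is a single fusion protein, cloned between the AgeI and BamHI sites and terminated by the SV40 poly(A) signal. It consists of EGFP at the N-terminus, then the Tn10 tetracycline repressor TetR, a nuclear localisation signal, and the transactivation domain of herpes simplex virus VP16 (UL48). The NLS appears in the construct name but is not separately annotated; it presumably lies in the gap between the TetR and VP16 features. TetR binds tetO operator sequences, so the fusion brings the VP16 activation domain to tetO arrays integrated in reporter cells, and EGFP makes that recruitment visible by fluorescence microscopy. According to the record, the construct is a constitutively recruited transcription activator. The associated study observed light-controlled transcription in living cells in real time.
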