Addgene plasmid #103834: pEGFP-TetR-NLS-VP16
Purpose: Transcription activator (transactivation domain of viral VP16 protein) that is constitutively recruited tetO arrays
Depositing lab: Karsten Rippe. Depositing organization: Deutsches Krebsforschungszentrum (DKFZ). Publication: Real-time observation of light-controlled transcription in living cells. Rademacher A, Erdel F, Trojanowski J, Schumacher S, Rippe K. J Cell Sci. 2017 Dec 15;130(24):4213-4224. doi: 10.1242/jcs.205534. Epub 2017 Nov 9. PubMed 29122982.
Backbone
  Vector backbone: pEGFP-C1
  Backbone manufacturer: Clontech
  Vector type: Mammalian Expression
  Selectable markers: Neomycin (select with G418)
Growth in bacteria
  Bacterial resistance: Kanamycin, 50 μg/mL
  Growth temperature: 37°C
  Growth strain: DH5alpha
  Copy number: High Copy
Gene/Insert
  Gene/Insert name: EGFP-TetR-NLS-VP16 (alt name: transactivation domain of UL48 (VP16))
  Insert size (bp): 1655
  Entrez Gene: tetR (a.k.a. TC1_0054)
  Promoter: SV2
  Cloning method: Restriction Enzyme; 5′ cloning site AgeI (not destroyed); 3′ cloning site BamHI (not destroyed)
Terms and licenses: Academic/Nonprofit Terms; Industry Terms: Not Available to Industry
Depositor comments: replaced CMV promoter by SV2 promoter
How to cite: pEGFP-TetR-NLS-VP16 was a gift from Karsten Rippe (Addgene plasmid # 103834 ; http://n2t.net/addgene:103834 ; RRID:Addgene_103834)
