>Addgene plasmid #103834 | pEGFP-TetR-NLS-VP16 | depositor partial sequence | sequence record 196760 | partial backbone - insert - partial backbone
ACCGGGTTGGACTCAAGACGATAGTTACCGGATAAGGCGCAGCGGTCGGGCTGAACGGGGGGTTCGTGCA
CACAGCCCAGCTTGGAGCGAACGACCTACACCGAACTGAGATACCTACAGCGTGAGCTATGAGAAAGCGC
CACGCTTCCCGAAGGGAGAAAGGCGGACAGGTATCCGGTAAGCGGCAGGGTCGGAACAGGAGAGCGCACG
AGGGAGCTTCCAGGGGGAAACGCCTGGTATCTTTATAGTCCTGTCGGGTTTCGCCACCTCTGACTTGAGC
GTCGATTTTTGTGATGCTCGTCAGGGGGGCGGAGCCTATGGAAAAACGCCAGCAACGCGGCCTTTTTACG
GTTCCTGGCCTTTTGCTGGCCTTTTGCTCACATGTTCTTTCCTGCGTTATCCCCTGATTCTGTGGATAAC
CGTATTACCGCCATGCATTAGTTATTACTGTGGAATGTGTGTCAGTTAGGGTGTGGAAAGTCCCCAGGCT
CCCCAGCAGGCAGAAGTATGCAAAGCATGCATCTCAATTAGTCAGCAACCAGGTGTGGAAAGTCCCCAGG
CTCCCCAGCAGGCAGAAGTATGCAAAGCATGCATCTCAATTAGTCAGCAACCATAGTCCCGCCCCTAACT
CCGCCCATCCCGCCCCTAACTCCGCCCAGTTCCGCCCATTCTCCGCCCCATGGCTGACTAATTTTTTTTA
TTTATGCAGAGGCCGAGGCCGCCTCGGCCTCTGAGCTATTCCAGAAGTAGTGAGGAGGCTTTTTTGGAGG
CCTAGGCTTTTGCAAAAAGCTAGCGCTACCGGGGCCGCTCTAGCGCTACCGGTCGCCACCATGGTGAGCA
AGGGCGAGGAGCTGTTCACCGGGGTGGTGCCCATCCTGGTCGAGCTGGACGGCGACGTAAACGGCCACAA
GTTCAGCGTGTCCGGCGAGGGCGAGGGCGATGCCACCTACGGCAAGCTGACCCTGAAGTTCATCTGCACC
ACCGGCAAGCTGCCCGTGCCCTGGCCCACCCTCGTGACCACCCTGACCTACGGCGTGCAGTGCTTCAGCC
GCTACCCCGACCACATGAAGCAGCACGACTTCTTCAAGTCCGCCATGCCCGAAGGCTACGTCCAGGAGCG
CACCATCTTCTTCAAGGACGACGGCAACTACAAGACCCGCGCCGAGGTGAAGTTCGAGGGCGACACCCTG
GTGAACCGCATCGAGCTGAAGGGCATCGACTTCAAGGAGGACGGCAACATCCTGGGGCACAAGCTGGAGT
ACAACTACAACAGCCACAACGTCTATATCATGGCCGACAAGCAGAAGAACGGCATCAAGGTGAACTTCAA
GATCCGCCACAACATCGAGGACGGCAGCGTGCAGCTCGCCGACCACTACCAGCAGAACACCCCCATCGGC
GACGGCCCCGTGCTGCTGCCCGACAACCACTACCTGAGCACCCAGTCCGCCCTGAGCAAAGACCCCAACG
AGAAGCGCGATCACATGGTCCTGCTGGAGTTCGTGACCGCCGCCGGGATCACTCTCGGCATGGACGAGCT
GTACAAGTCCGGAATGGTGTCTAGATTAGATAAAAGTAAAGTGATTAACAGCGCATTAGAGCTGCTTAAT
GAGGTCGGAATCGAAGGTTTAACAACCCGTAAACTCGCCCAGAAGCTAGGTGTAGAGCAGCCTACATTGT
ATTGGCATGTAAAAAATAAGCGGGCTTTGCTCGACGCCTTAGCCATTGAGATGTTAGATAGGCACCATAC
TCACTTTTGCCCTTTAGAAGGGGAAAGCTGGCAAGATTTTTTACGTAATAACGCTAAAAGTTTTAGATGT
GCTTTACTAAGTCATCGCGATGGAGCAAAAGTACATTTAGGTACACGGCCTACAGAAAAACAGTATGAAA
CTCTCGAAAATCAATTAGCCTTTTTATGCCAACAAGGTTTTTCACTAGAGAATGCATTATATGCACTCAG
CGCTGTGGGGCATTTTACTTTAGGTTGCGTATTGGAAGATCAAGAGCATCAAGTCGCTAAAGAAGAAAGG
GAAACACCTACTACTGATAGTATGCCGCCATTATTACGACAAGCTATCGAATTATTTGATCACCAAGGTG
CAGAGCCAGCCTTCTTATTCGGCCTTGAATTGATCATATGCGGATTAGAAAAACAACTTAAATGTGAAAG
TGGGTCTGACCGTCGACTGGGTACCCCTCCTAAGAAGAAGAGGAAGGTTGCCCCCACCATGGATAAAAAG
AAGAGAAAGGCCCCCCCGACCGATGTCAGCCTGGGGGACGAGCTCCACTTAGACGGCGAGGACGTGGCGA
TGGCGCATGCCGACGCGCTAGACGATTTCGATCTGGACATGTTGGGGGACGGGGATTCCCCGGGTCCGGG
ATTTACCCCCCACGACTCCGCCCCCTACGGCGCTCTGGATATGGCCGACTTCGAGTTTGAGCAGATGTTT
ACCGATGCCCCTCTAGACGGGGGGATCCACCGGATCTAGATAACTGATCATAATCAGCCATACCACATTT
GTAGAGGTTTTACTTGCTTTAAAAAACCTCCCACACCTCCCCCTGAACCTGAAACATAAAATGAATGCAA
TTGTTGTTGTTAACTTGTTTATTGCAGCTTATAATGGTTACAAATAAAGCAATAGCATCACAAATTTCAC
AAATAAAGCATTTTTTTCACTGCATTCTAGTTGTGGTTTGTCCAAACTCATCAATGTATCTTAAGGCGTA
AATTGTAAGCGTTAATATTTTGTTAAAATTCGCGTTAAATTTTTGTTAAATCAGCTCATTTTTTAACCAA
TAGGCCGAAATCGGCAAAATCCCTTATAAATCAAAAGAATAGACCGAGATAGGGT
[37 nt withheld, positions 2856-2892]
AAAGAACGTGGACTCCAACGTCAAAGG
[49 nt withheld, positions 2920-2968]
TAATCAAGTTTTTTGGGGTCGAGGTGCCGT
[61 nt withheld, positions 2999-3059]
G
[124 nt withheld, positions 3061-3184]
CAGGTGGCACTTTT
