>Addgene plasmid #103834 | pEGFP-TetR-NLS-VP16 | depositor partial sequence | sequence record 196761 | EGFP
ATGGTGAGCAAGGGCGAGGAGCTGTTCACCGGGGTGGTGCCCATCCTGGTCGAGCTGGACGGCGACGTAA
ACGGCCACAAGTTCAGCGTGTCCGGCGAGGGCGAGGGCGATGCCACCTACGGCAAGCTGACCCTGAAGTT
CATCTGCACCACCGGCAAGCTGCCCGTGCCCTGGCCCACCCTCGTGACCACCCTGACCTACGGCGTGCAG
TGCTTCAGCCGCTACCCCGACCACATGAAGCAGCACGACTTCTTCAAGTCCGCCATGCCCGAAGGCTACG
TCCAGGAGCGCACCATCTTCTTCAAGGACGACGGCAACTACAAGACCCGCGCCGAGGTGAAGTTCGAGGG
CGACACCCTGGTGAACCGCATCGAGCTGAAGGGCATCGACTTCAAGGAGGACGGCAACATCCTGGGGCAC
AAGCTGGAGTACAACTACAACAGCCACAACGTCTATATCATGGCCGACAAGCAGAAGAACGGCATCAAGG
TGAACTTCAAGATCCGCCACAACATCGAGGACGGCAGCGTGCAGCTCGCCGACCACTACCAGCAGAACAC
CCCCATCGGCGACGGCCCCGTGCTGCTGCCCGACAACCACTACCTGAGCACCCAGTCCGCCCTGAGCAAA
GACCCCAACGAGAAGCGCGATCACATGGTCCTGCTGGAGTTCGTGACCGCCGCCGGGATCACTCTCGGCA
TGGACGAGCTGTACAAG
